Addgene plasmid #148988: pGBW-m4046330
Purpose: Yeast Expression plasmid for SARS-CoV-2 ORF10 protein
Depositing lab: Ginkgo Bioworks & Benjie Chen. Depositing organization: Ginkgo Bioworks.
Backbone
  Vector backbone: AmpR; 2u URA3
  Backbone size w/o insert (bp): 4078
  Vector type: Yeast Expression
  Selectable markers: URA3
Growth in bacteria
  Bacterial resistance: Ampicillin, 100 μg/mL
  Growth temperature: 37°C
  Growth strain: DH5alpha
  Copy number: High Copy
Gene/Insert
  Gene/Insert name: SARS-CoV-2 ORF10 protein
  Species: S. cerevisiae (budding yeast); Severe acute respiratory syndrome coronavirus 2
  Insert size (bp): 110
  Mutation: Saccharomyces cerevisiae recode 1
  Entrez Gene: ORF10 (a.k.a. GU280_gp11)
  Promoter: pGAL1
  Tag / fusion protein: Cleavable thrombin;MBP (C terminal on backbone)
  Cloning method: Unknown
Resource information
  A portion of this plasmid was derived from a plasmid made by: GinkgoBioworks
Depositor comments: NCBI Reference Sequence: YP_009725255.1. Created by gene synthesis with Not1 site. NGS used for QC was performed by Ginkgo and may not fully cover the entire plasmid.
How to cite: pGBW-m4046330 was a gift from Ginkgo Bioworks & Benjie Chen (Addgene plasmid # 148988 ; http://n2t.net/addgene:148988 ; RRID:Addgene_148988)
