[The description below was written by a language model from this plasmid's Addgene catalogue record and pLannotate feature annotations shown in this document.]
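Description:
pGBW-m4046330 is an episomal yeast expression plasmid for galactose-inducible production of the SARS-CoV-2 ORF10 protein in Saccharomyces cerevisiae. It is an E. coli–yeast shuttle vector. In bacteria it replicates from a high-copy ColE1/pUC-type origin and is selected with ampicillin through a β-lactamase gene that the annotation places downstream of a cat promoter. A short rop annotation lies next to AmpR, although the catalogue lists the plasmid as high copy. Phage T3Te and T7Te terminators flank the bacterial origin, and a tonB terminator lies upstream of the cat promoter, presumably insulating these modules from read-through transcription. In yeast, the 2μ origin supports multicopy maintenance, and URA3 with its own promoter complements uracil auxotrophy and can be counterselected with 5-FOA.

The expression cassette starts with the GAL1 promoter, which is regulated by Gal4 and induced by galactose. The ORF10 coding sequence is a very short synthetic insert of about 110 bp, recoded for S. cerevisiae codon usage. It is not picked up as a separate feature, but it would fit the unannotated gap between the promoter and the malE sequence. ORF10 is fused at its C terminus to E. coli maltose-binding protein through a thrombin-cleavable linker, and transcription ends at a CYC1 terminator. MBP commonly aids solubility and allows amylose affinity purification, and the thrombin site lets the tag be removed afterwards.

The record supports use for inducible expression and purification of this small viral accessory protein in yeast. The depositor notes that the insert was made by gene synthesis with a NotI site, and that the sequencing used for quality control may not cover the whole plasmid. The sequence record is 5,997 nt, which is longer than the listed backbone plus insert; the record does not explain the difference.
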