Features (pLannotate 1.2.2; 13 found; start..end, strand, type, name):
     25..466     +  promoter       GAL1 promoter: S. cerevisiae GAL1; inducible promoter, regulated by Gal4
    607..1707    +  CDS            malE (fragment): MALE_ECO57 - Experimental evidence at protein level: Swiss-Prot protein existence level 1. Part of the ABC transporter complex MalEFGK involved in maltose/maltodextrin import. Binds maltose and higher maltodextrins. From Escherichia coli O157:H7.
   1736..1908    +  terminator     CYC1 terminator (fragment): S. cerevisiae CYC1; transcription terminator for CYC1
   1944..2120    +  promoter       URA3 promoter (fragment): S. cerevisiae URA3
   2121..2924    +  CDS            URA3: orotidine-5'-phosphate decarboxylase, required for uracil biosynthesis; S. cerevisiae URA3; yeast auxotrophic marker, counterselectable with 5-fluoroorotic acid (5-FOA)
   3007..3989    -  rep_origin     2μ ori: yeast 2μ plasmid origin of replication
   4067..4096    +  terminator     T3Te terminator: phage T3 early transcription terminator
   4118..4705    +  rep_origin     ori: high-copy-number ColE1/pMB1/pBR322/pUC origin of replication
   4717..4744    -  terminator     T7Te terminator: phage T7 early transcription terminator
   4768..4959    -  CDS            rop: Rop protein, which maintains plasmids at low copy number; rop
   4960..5820    -  CDS            AmpR: β-lactamase; bla; confers resistance to ampicillin, carbenicillin, and related antibiotics
   5821..5923    -  promoter       cat promoter: promoter of the E. coli cat gene encoding chloramphenicol acetyltransferase
   5924..5955    -  terminator     tonB terminator: bidirectional E. coli tonB-P14 transcription terminator
>Addgene plasmid #148988 | pGBW-m4046330 | addgene full sequence | sequence record 297634 | Ginkgo NGS Result
GCGGCCGCTTGCTATATTGAAGTACGGATTAGAAGCCGCCGAGCGGGCGACAGCCCTCCGACGGAAGACT
CTCCTCCGTGCGTCCTCGTCTTCACCGGTCGCGTTCCTGAAACGCAGATGTGCCTCGCGCCGCACTGCTC
CGAACAATAAAGATTCTACAATACTAGCTTTTATGGTTATGAAGAGGAAAAATTGGCAGTAACCTGGCCC
CACAAACCTTCAAATTAACGAATCAAATTAACAACCATAGGATGATAATGCGATTAGTTTTTTAGCCTTA
TTTCTGGGGTAATTAATCAGCGAAGCGATGATTTTTGATCTATTAACAGATATATAAATGGAAAAGCTGC
ATAACCACTTTAACTAATACTTTCAACATTTTCAGTTTGTATTACTTCTTATTCAAATGTCATAAAAGTA
TCAACAAAAAATTGTTAATATACCTCTATACTTTAACGTCAAGGAGAAAAAACTATAATGGGTTACATAA
ATGTCTTTGCATTCCCTTTCACCATCTATAGTCTTCTATTATGCAGAATGAACTCCCGAAACTACATTGC
CCAGGTTGACGTAGTTAACTTTAATTTGACTCTCGTGCCGAGAGGTTCTAAAATCGAGGAAGGTAAGCTA
GTCATTTGGATAAATGGAGATAAGGGTTACAACGGTTTGGCAGAAGTAGGCAAGAAATTTGAAAAGGACA
CAGGTATCAAGGTGACGGTTGAACATCCAGACAAGTTAGAAGAAAAATTCCCTCAAGTTGCTGCTACTGG
TGATGGTCCCGACATTATTTTCTGGGCCCACGATCGTTTTGGTGGATATGCTCAGTCAGGTTTGCTGGCT
GAGATCACCCCAGACAAGGCCTTCCAAGATAAATTGTACCCATTCACTTGGGATGCTGTCAGATACAACG
GTAAGCTTATAGCATATCCAATTGCTGTTGAAGCCTTATCGTTGATCTACAATAAGGACTTGTTACCTAA
CCCACCAAAGACATGGGAAGAAATTCCAGCTTTGGATAAAGAGCTAAAGGCCAAGGGAAAAAGCGCTTTG
ATGTTTAACTTACAAGAACCTTATTTCACCTGGCCATTAATCGCTGCTGACGGTGGTTACGCATTTAAAT
ACGAAAACGGTAAGTATGACATTAAGGATGTCGGCGTTGATAATGCTGGTGCAAAGGCTGGTTTGACCTT
CTTGGTTGATTTAATAAAGAATAAACACATGAACGCTGACACTGACTACTCTATCGCCGAAGCCGCTTTC
AACAAGGGTGAAACTGCTATGACCATAAATGGTCCATGGGCCTGGAGTAACATTGATACTTCTAAAGTAA
ACTATGGTGTCACTGTTTTGCCTACATTCAAAGGCCAACCATCCAAGCCCTTTGTCGGTGTTCTATCCGC
TGGCATCAATGCTGCTTCTCCAAACAAGGAGCTAGCTAAAGAATTTTTGGAAAATTACTTGTTAACTGAC
GAAGGTTTGGAGGCCGTTAACAAGGACAAGCCATTGGGTGCTGTCGCTTTGAAATCTTACGAAGAAGAAT
TGGCTAAGGATCCCAGAATTGCCGCTACCATGGAGAACGCCCAAAAGGGTGAAATTATGCCAAACATCCC
ACAAATGTCAGCCTTCTGGTACGCAGTTAGGACTGCCGTGATTAATGCTGCTTCCGGTAGACAAACCGTC
GACGAAGCATTAAAAGATGCTCAAACGTAAACAGGCCCCTTTTCCTTTGTCGATATCATGTAATTAGTTA
TGTCACGCTTACATTCACGCCCTCCTCCCACATCCGCTCTAACCGAAAAGGAAGGAGTTAGACAACCTGA
AGTCTAGGTCCCTATTTATTTTTTTTAATAGTTATGTTAGTATTAAGAACGTTATTTATATTTCAAATTT
TTCTTTTTTTTCTGTACAAAGCGGCCGCCGAACCACTAGTGCACTGCAGTACACGGTTTCCTTGAAATTT
TTTTGATTCGGTAATCTCCGAACAGAAGGAAGAACGAAGGAAGGAGCACAGACTTAGATTGGTATATATA
CGCATATGTAGTGTTGAAGAAACATGAAATTGCCCAGTATTCTTAACCCAACTGCACAGAACAAAAACGT
GCAGGAAACGAAGATAAATCATGTCGAAAGCTACATATAAGGAACGTGCTGCTACTCATCCTAGTCCTGT
TGCTGCCAAGCTATTTAATATCATGCACGAAAAGCAAACAAACTTGTGTGCTTCATTGGATGTTCGTACC
ACCAAGGAATTACTGGAGTTAGTTGAAGCATTAGGTCCCAAAATTTGTTTACTAAAAACACATGTGGATA
TCTTGACTGATTTTTCCATGGAGGGCACAGTTAAGCCGCTAAAGGCATTATCCGCCAAGTACAATTTTTT
ACTCTTCGAGGACAGAAAATTTGCTGACATTGGTAATACAGTCAAATTGCAGTACTCTGCGGGTGTATAC
AGAATAGCAGAATGGGCAGACATTACGAATGCACACGGTGTGGTGGGCCCAGGTATTGTTAGCGGTTTGA
AGCAGGCGGCAGAAGAAGTAACAAAGGAACCTAGAGGCCTTTTGATGTTAGCAGAATTGTCATGCAAGGG
CTCCCTATCTACTGGAGAATATACTAAGGGTACTGTTGACATTGCGAAGAGCGACAAAGATTTTGTTATC
GGCTTTATTGCTCAAAGAGACATGGGTGGAAGAGATGAAGGTTACGATTGGTTGATTATGACACCCGGTG
TGGGTTTAGATGACAAGGGAGATGCATTGGGTCAACAGTATAGAACCGTGGATGATGTGGTTTCTACAGG
ATCTGACATTATTATTGTTGGAAGAGGACTATTTGCAAAGGGAAGGGATGCTAAGGTAGAGGGTGAACGT
TACAGAAAAGCAGGCTGGGAAGCATATTTGAGAAGATGCGGCCAGCAAAACTAAAAAACTGTATTATAAG
TAAATGCATGTATACTAAACTCACAAATTAGAGCTTCAATTTAATTATATCAGTTATTACCCGAGTAACG
AAGCATCTGTGCTTCATTTTGTAGAACAAAAATGCAACGCGAGAGCGCTAATTTTTCAAACAAAGAATCT
GAGCTGCATTTTTACAGAACAGAAATGCAACGCGAAAGCGCTATTTTACCAACGAAGAATCTGTGCTTCA
TTTTTGTAAAACAAAAATGCAACGCGAGAGCGCTAATTTTTCAAACAAAGAATCTGAGCTGCATTTTTAC
AGAACAGAAATGCAACGCGAGAGCGCTATTTTACCAACAAAGAATCTATACTTCTTTTTTGTTCTACAAA
AATGCATCCCGAGAGCGCTATTTTTCTAACAAAGCATCTTAGATTACTTTTTTTCTCCTTTGTGCGCTCT
ATAATGCAGTCTCTTGATAACTTTTTGCACTGTAGGTCCGTTAAGGTTAGAAGAAGGCTACTTTGGTGTC
TATTTTCTCTTCCATAAAAAAAGCCTGACTCCACTTCCCGCGTTTACTGATTACTAGCGAAGCTGCGGGT
GCATTTTTTCAAGATAAAGGCATCCCCGATTATATTCTATACCGATGTGGATTGCGCATACTTTGTGAAC
AGAAAGTGATAGCGTTGATGATTCTTCATTGGTCAGAAAATTATGAACGGTTTCTTCTATTTTGTCTCTA
TATACTACGTATAGGAAATGTTTACATTTTCGTATTGTTTTCGATTCACTCTATGAATAGTTCTTACTAC
AATTTTTTTGTCTAAAGAGTAATACTAGAGATAAACATAAAAAATGTAGAGGTCGAGTTTAGATGCAAGT
TCAAGGAGCGAAAGGTGGATGGGTAGGTTATATAGGGATATAGCACAGAGATATATAGCAAAGAGATACT
TTTGAGCAATGTTTGTGGAAGCGGTATTCGCAATATTTTAGTAGCTCGTTACAGTCCGGTGCGTTTTTGG
TTTTTTGAAAGTGCGTCATCAGAGCGCTTTTGGTTTTCAAAAGCGCTCTGAAGTTCCTATACTTTCTAGC
TAGAGAATAGGAACTTCCCGAGCGGCCGCGTGTTACAAGCTTGACTCCAGCGTAACTGGACTGCAATCAA
CTCACTGGCTCACCTTCACGGGTGGGCCTTTCTTCGGTAGAAAATCAAAGGATCTTCTTGAGATCCTTTT
TTTCTGCGCGTAATCTGCTGCTTGCAAACAAAAAAACCACCGCTACCAGCGGTGGTTTGTTTGCCGGATC
AAGAGCTACCAACTCTTTTTCCGAGGTAACTGGCTTCAGCAGAGCGCAGATACCAAATACTGTTCTTCTA
GTGTAGCCGTAGTTAGGCCACCACTTCAAGAACTCTGTAGCACCGCCTACATACCTCGCTCTGCTAATCC
TGTTACCAGTGGCTGCTGCCAGTGGCGATAAGTCGTGTCTTACCGGGTTGGACTCAAGACGATAGTTACC
GGATAAGGCGCAGCGGTCGGGCTGAACGGGGGGTTCGTGCACACAGCCCAGCTTGGAGCGAACGACCTAC
ACCGAACTGAGATACCTACAGCGTGAGCTATGAGAAAGCGCCACGCTTCCCGAAGGGAGAAAGGCGGACA
GGTATCCGGTAAGCGGCAGGGTCGGAACAGGAGAGCGCACGAGGGAGCTTCCAGGGGTAAACGCCTGGTA
TCTTTATAGTCCTGTCGGGTTTCGCCACCTCTGACTTGAGCATCGATTTTTGTGATGCTCGTCAGGGGGG
CGGAGCCTATGGAAAAACGCCAGCAACGCAGAAAGGCCCACCCGAAGGTGAGCCAGGTGATTACATTTGG
GCCCTCATCAGAGGTTTTCACCGTCATCACCGAAACGCGCGAGGCAGCTGCGGTAAAGCTCATCAGCGTG
GTCGTGAAGCGATTCACAGATGTCTGCCTGTTCATCCGCGTCCAGCTCGTTGAGTTTCTCCAGAAGCGTT
AATGTCTGGCTTCTGATAAAGCGGGCCATGTTAAGGGCGGTTTTTTCCTGTTTGGTCACTTACCAATGCT
TAATCAGTGAGGCACCTATCTCAGCGATCTGTCTATTTCGTTCATCCATAGTTGCCTGACTCCCCGTCGT
GTAGATAACTACGATGCGGGAGGGCTTACCATCTGGCCCCAGTGCTGCAATGATACCGCGAGACCCACGC
TCACCGGCTCCAGATTTATCAGCAATAAACCAGCCAGCCGGGAGGGCCGAGCGCAGAAGTGATCCTGCAA
CTTTATCCGCCTCCATCCAGTCTATTAATTGTTGCCGGGAAGCTAGAGTAAGTAGTTCGCCAGTTAATAG
TTTGCGCAACGTTGTTGCCATTGCTACAGGCATCGTGGTGTCACGCTCGTCGTTTGGTATGGCTTCATTC
AGCTCCGGTTCCCAACGATCAAGGCGAGTTACATGATCCCCCATGTTGTGCAAAAAAGCGGTTAGCTCCT
TCGGTCCTCCGATCGTTGCCAGAAGTAAGTTGGCCGCAGTGTTATCACTCATGGTTATGGCAGCACTGCA
TAATTCTCTTACTGTCATGCCATCCGTGAGATGCTTTTCTGTGACTGGTGAGTACTCAACCAAGTCATTC
TGAGAATAGTGTATGCGGCGACCGAGTTGCTCTTGCCCGGCGTCAATACGGGATAATACCGCGCCACATA
GCAGAACTTTAAAAGTGCTCATCATTGGAAAACGTTCTTCGGGGCGTAAACTCTCAAGGATCTTACCGCT
GTTGAGATCCAGTTCGATGTAACCCACTCGTGCACCCAACTGATCTTCAGCATCTTTTACTTTCACCAGC
GTTTCTGGGTGAGCAAAAACAGGAAGGCAAAATGCCGCAAAAAAGGGAATAAGGGCGACACGGAAATGTT
GAATACTCATTTTAGCTTCCTTAGCTCCTGAAAATCTCGATAACTCAAAAAATACGCCCGGTAGTGATCT
TATTTCATTATGGTGAAAGTTGGAACCTCTTACGTGCCGATCAAGTCAAAAGCCTCCGGTCGGAGGCTTT
TGACTTTCTGCTATGGAGGTCAGGTATGATTTAAATGGTCAGTTAGA
